Addgene plasmid #26847: pXP522
Purpose: (Empty Backbone)
Depositing lab: Nancy DaSilva & Suzanne Sandmeyer. Depositing organization: University of California, Irvine. Publication: A vector set for systematic metabolic engineering in Saccharomyces cerevisiae. Fang F, Salmon K, Shen MW, Aeling KA, Ito E, Irwin B, Tran UP, Hatfield GW, Da Silva NA, Sandmeyer S. Yeast. 2011 Feb;28(2):123-36. doi: 10.1002/yea.1824. Epub 2010 Oct 8. PubMed 20936606.
Backbone
  Vector backbone: pUC18
  Backbone manufacturer: invitrogen
  Backbone size (bp): 5150
  Modifications to backbone: N/A
  Vector type: Yeast Expression, Cre/Lox
  Selectable markers: LEU2
Growth in bacteria
  Bacterial resistance: Ampicillin, 100 μg/mL
  Growth temperature: 37°C
  Growth strain: DH5alpha
  Copy number: High Copy
Gene/Insert
  Gene/Insert name: None
  Cloning method: Restriction Enzyme; 5′ cloning site SpeI (not destroyed); 3′ cloning site XhoI (not destroyed)
  Sequencing primers: 5′ N/A
Terms and licenses: Academic/Nonprofit Terms; Industry Terms: Not Available to Industry
Depositor comments: There are a few mismatches between author sequence and Addgene quality control sequence but they are outside of the LEU2 coding sequence and do not alter function of this plasmid.
How to cite: pXP522 was a gift from Nancy DaSilva & Suzanne Sandmeyer (Addgene plasmid # 26847 ; http://n2t.net/addgene:26847 ; RRID:Addgene_26847)
