[The description below was written by a language model from this plasmid's Addgene catalogue record and pLannotate feature annotations shown in this document.]
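Description:
pXP522 is an empty yeast expression backbone of 5,150 bp built on pUC18, part of a vector set designed for systematic metabolic engineering in Saccharomyces cerevisiae. It is an E. coli–yeast shuttle plasmid. In bacteria it replicates at high copy from the pUC-type ColE1/pMB1 origin and is selected with ampicillin through the β-lactamase gene and its native promoter. In yeast it is maintained through a CEN6/ARS element, which gives stable, low-copy, centromeric inheritance, and is selected by leucine prototrophy conferred by the LEU2 marker (3-isopropylmalate dehydrogenase) under its own promoter. Remnants of the pUC lac region (lac promoter, operator, CAP site, and fragments of lacZα and lacI), along with small bom and rop fragments, are backbone leftovers with no evident role in the design.

The LEU2 promoter and coding sequence are flanked by two loxP sites in the same orientation, so Cre recombinase can excise the marker. This arrangement allows the auxotrophic selection to be recycled for successive rounds of strain engineering. No gene is inserted; a coding sequence of interest is cloned between the retained SpeI and XhoI sites, and a CYC1 transcription terminator is annotated next to the cloning region to end transcription of the insert. The feature table does not annotate a yeast promoter for the expression cassette, and the catalogue fields do not name one, although an unannotated stretch lies upstream of the CYC1 terminator. The depositor notes a few mismatches between the author sequence and the repository's quality-control sequence; these lie outside the LEU2 coding sequence and are said not to affect function.
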