Features (pLannotate 1.2.2; 18 found; start..end, strand, type, name):
    137..189     +  misc_feature   bom (fragment): basis of mobility region from pBR322
    598..845     +  terminator     CYC1 terminator: S. cerevisiae CYC1; transcription terminator for CYC1
    850..890     -  misc_feature   MCS (fragment): pUC18/19 multiple cloning site
    891..924     +  protein_bind   loxP: Cre-mediated recombination occurs in the 8-bp core sequence (GCATACAT). Cre recombinase
    926..1278    +  promoter       LEU2 promoter (fragment): S. cerevisiae LEU2
   1279..2365    +  CDS            LEU2 (fragment): 3-isopropylmalate dehydrogenase, required for leucine biosynthesis; S. cerevisiae LEU2; yeast auxotrophic marker
   2366..2399    +  protein_bind   loxP: Cre-mediated recombination occurs in the 8-bp core sequence (GCATACAT). Cre recombinase
   2400..2421    -  misc_feature   MCS (fragment): pUC18/19 multiple cloning site
   2422..2913    -  misc_feature   CEN/ARS: S. cerevisiae CEN6 centromere fused to an autonomously replicating sequence
   2913..2933    -  CDS            lacZα (fragment): LacZα fragment of β-galactosidase; lacZ fragment
   2953..2969    -  protein_bind   lac operator: The lac repressor binds to the lac operator to inhibit transcription in E. coli. This inhibition can be relieved by adding lactose or isopropyl-β-D-thiogalactopyranoside (IPTG). lac repressor encoded by lacI
   2977..3007    -  promoter       lac promoter: promoter for the E. coli lac operon
   3022..3043    -  protein_bind   CAP binding site: CAP binding activates transcription in the presence of cAMP. E. coli catabolite activator protein
   3056..3148    -  CDS            lacI (fragment): lac repressor; lacI; The lac repressor binds to the lac operator to inhibit transcription in E. coli. This inhibition can be relieved by adding lactose or isopropyl-β-D-thiogalactopyranoside (IPTG).
   3331..3919    -  rep_origin     ori: high-copy-number ColE1/pMB1/pBR322/pUC origin of replication
   4090..4950    -  CDS            AmpR: β-lactamase; bla; confers resistance to ampicillin, carbenicillin, and related antibiotics
   4951..5055    -  promoter       AmpR promoter: bla
   5150..35      +  CDS            rop (fragment) (across the origin): Rop protein, which maintains plasmids at low copy number; rop
>Addgene plasmid #26847 | pXP522 | depositor full sequence | sequence record 12715 | Author sequence
TCGCGCGTTTCGGTGATGACGGTGAAAACCTCTGACACATGCAGCTCCCGGAGACGGTCACAGCTTGTCT
GTAAGCGGATGCCGGGAGCAGACAAGCCCGTCAGGGCGCGTCAGCGGGTGTTGGCGGGTGTCGGGGCTGG
CTTAACTATGCGGCATCAGAGCAGATTGTACTGAGAGTGCACCATATGCTCGTAGGAACAATTTCGGGCC
CCTGCGTGTTCTTCTGAGGTTCATCTTTTACATTTGCTTCTGCTGGATAATTTTCAGAGGCAACAAGGAA
AAATTAGATGGCAAAAAGTCGTCTTTCAAGGAAAAATCCCCACCATCTTTCGAGATCCCCTGTAACTTAT
TGGCAACTGAAAGAATGAAAAGGAGGAAAATACAAAATATACTAGAACTGAAAAAAAAAAAGTATAAATA
GAGACGATATATGCCAATACTTCACAATGTTCGAATCTATTCTTCATTTGCAGCTATTGTAAAATAATAA
AACATCAAGAACAAACAAGCTCAACTTGTCTTTTCTAAGAACAAAGAATAAACACAAAAACAAAAAGTTT
TTTTAATTTTAATCAAAAAACTAGTGATATCCTCGAGTCATGTAATTAGTTATGTCACGCTTACATTCAC
GCCCTCCCCCCACATCCGCTCTAACCGAAAAGGAAGGAGTTAGACAACCTGAAGTCTAGGTCCCTATTTA
TTTTTTTATAGTTATGTTAGTATTAAGAACGTTATTTATATTTCAAATTTTTCTTTTTTTTCTGTACAGA
CGCGTGTACGCATGTAACATTATACTGAAAACCTTGCTTGAGAAGGTTTTGGGACGCTCGAAGGCTTTAA
TTTGCGGCCAAGCTTGCATGCCTGCAGGTCGACTCTAGAGGATCCCCGGGATAACTTCGTATAGCATACA
TTATACGAAGTTATTAACCATTATTTTTTTCCTCAACATAACGAGAACACACAGGGGCGCTATCGCACAG
AATCAAATTCGATGACTGGAAATTTTTTGTTAATTTCAGAGGTCGCCTGACGCATATACCTTTTTCAACT
GAAAAATTGGGAGAAAAAGGAAAGGTGAGAGGCCGGAACCGGCTTTTCATATAGAATAGAGAAGCGTTCA
TGACTAAATGCTTGCATCACAATACTTGAAGTTGACAATATTATTTAAGGACCTATTGTTTTTTCCAATA
GGTGGTTAGCAATCGTCTTACTTTCTAACTTTTCTTACCTTTTACATTTCAGCAATATATATATATATTT
CAAGGATATACCATTCTAATGTCTGCCCCTAAGAAGATCGTCGTTTTGCCAGGTGACCACGTTGGTCAAG
AAATCACAGCCGAAGCCATTAAGGTTCTTAAAGCTATTTCTGATGTTCGTTCCAATGTCAAGTTCGATTT
CGAAAATCATTTAATTGGTGGTGCTGCTATCGAAGCTACAGGTGTCCCACTTCCAGATGAGGCGCTGGAA
GCCTCCAAGAAGGCTGATGCCGTTTTGTTAGGTGCTGTGGGTGGTCCTAAATGGGGTACAGGTAGTGTTA
GACCTGAACAAGGTTTACTAAAAATCCGTAAAGAACTTCAATTGTACGCCAACTTAAGACCATGTAACTT
TGCATCCGACTCTCTTTTAGACTTATCTCCAATCAAGCCACAATTTGCTAAAGGTACTGACTTCGTTGTT
GTCAGAGAATTAGTGGGAGGTATTTACTTTGGTAAGAGAAAGGAAGATGATGGTGATGGTGTCGCTTGGG
ATAGTGAACAATACACCGTTCCAGAAGTGCAAAGAATCACAAGAATGGCCGCTTTCATGGCCCTACAACA
TGAGCCACCATTGCCTATTTGGTCCTTGGATAAAGCTAATGTTTTGGCCTCTTCAAGATTATGGAGAAAA
ACTGTGGAGGAAACCATCAAGAACGAATTTCCTACATTGAAGGTTCAACATCAATTGATTGATTCTGCCG
CCATGATCCTAGTTAAGAACCCAACCCACCTAAATGGTATTATAATCACCAGCAACATGTTTGGTGATAT
CATCTCCGATGAAGCCTCCGTTATCCCAGGTTCCTTGGGTTTGTTGCCATCTGCGTCCTTGGCCTCTTTG
CCAGACAAGAACACCGCATTTGGTTTGTACGAACCATGCCACGGTTCTGCTCCAGATTTGCCAAAGAATA
AGGTCAACCCTATCGCCACTATCTTGTCTGCTGCAATGATGTTGAAATTGTCATTGAACTTGCCTGAAGA
AGGTAAGGCCATTGAAGATGCAGTTAAAAAGGTTTTGGATGCAGGTATCAGAACTGGTGATTTAGGTGGT
TCCAACAGTACCACCGAAGTCGGTGATGCTGTCGCCGAAGAAGTTAAGAAAATCCATAACTTCGTATAGC
ATACATTATACGAAGTTATCCCGGGTACCGAGCTCGAATTCGTAACTTACACGCGCCTCGTATCTTTTAA
TGATGGAATAATTTGGGAATTTACTCTGTGTTTATTTATTTTTATGTTTTGTATTTGGATTTTAGAAAGT
AAATAAAGAAGGTAGAAGAGTTACGGAATGAAGAAAAAAAAATAAACAAAGGTTTAAAAAATTTCAACAA
AAAGCGTACTTTACATATATATTTATTAGACAAGAAAAGCAGATTAAATAGATATACATTCGATTAACGA
TAAGTAAAATGTAAAATCACAGGATTTTCGTGTGTGGTCTTCTACACAGACAAGATGAAACAATTCGGCA
TTAATACCTGAGAGCAGGAAGAGCAAGATAAAAGGTAGTATTTGTTGGCGATCCCCCTAGAGTCTTTTAC
ATCTTCGGAAAACAAAAACTATTTTTTCTTTAATTTCTTTTTTTACTTTCTATTTTTAATTTATATATTT
ATATTAAAAAATTTAAATTATAATTATTTTTATAGCACGTGATGAATTCGTAATCATGGTCATAGCTGTT
TCCTGTGTGAAATTGTTATCCGCTCACAATTCCACACAACATACGAGCCGGAAGCATAAAGTGTAAAGCC
TGGGGTGCCTAATGAGTGAGCTAACTCACATTAATTGCGTTGCGCTCACTGCCCGCTTTCCAGTCGGGAA
ACCTGTCGTGCCAGCTGCATTAATGAATCGGCCAACGCGCGGGGAGAGGCGGTTTGCGTATTGGGCGCTC
TTCCGCTTCCTCGCTCACTGACTCGCTGCGCTCGGTCGTTCGGCTGCGGCGAGCGGTATCAGCTCACTCA
AAGGCGGTAATACGGTTATCCACAGAATCAGGGGATAACGCAGGAAAGAACATGTGAGCAAAAGGCCAGC
AAAAGGCCAGGAACCGTAAAAAGGCCGCGTTGCTGGCGTTTTTCCATAGGCTCCGCCCCCCTGACGAGCA
TCACAAAAATCGACGCTCAAGTCAGAGGTGGCGAAACCCGACAGGACTATAAAGATACCAGGCGTTTCCC
CCTGGAAGCTCCCTCGTGCGCTCTCCTGTTCCGACCCTGCCGCTTACCGGATACCTGTCCGCCTTTCTCC
CTTCGGGAAGCGTGGCGCTTTCTCATAGCTCACGCTGTAGGTATCTCAGTTCGGTGTAGGTCGTTCGCTC
CAAGCTGGGCTGTGTGCACGAACCCCCCGTTCAGCCCGACCGCTGCGCCTTATCCGGTAACTATCGTCTT
GAGTCCAACCCGGTAAGACACGACTTATCGCCACTGGCAGCAGCCACTGGTAACAGGATTAGCAGAGCGA
GGTATGTAGGCGGTGCTACAGAGTTCTTGAAGTGGTGGCCTAACTACGGCTACACTAGAAGGACAGTATT
TGGTATCTGCGCTCTGCTGAAGCCAGTTACCTTCGGAAAAAGAGTTGGTAGCTCTTGATCCGGCAAACAA
ACCACCGCTGGTAGCGGTGGTTTTTTTGTTTGCAAGCAGCAGATTACGCGCAGAAAAAAAGGATCTCAAG
AAGATCCTTTGATCTTTTCTACGGGGTCTGACGCTCAGTGGAACGAAAACTCACGTTAAGGGATTTTGGT
CATGAGATTATCAAAAAGGATCTTCACCTAGATCCTTTTAAATTAAAAATGAAGTTTTAAATCAATCTAA
AGTATATATGAGTAAACTTGGTCTGACAGTTACCAATGCTTAATCAGTGAGGCACCTATCTCAGCGATCT
GTCTATTTCGTTCATCCATAGTTGCCTGACTCCCCGTCGTGTAGATAACTACGATACGGGAGGGCTTACC
ATCTGGCCCCAGTGCTGCAATGATACCGCGAGACCCACGCTCACCGGCTCCAGATTTATCAGCAATAAAC
CAGCCAGCCGGAAGGGCCGAGCGCAGAAGTGGTCCTGCAACTTTATCCGCCTCCATCCAGTCTATTAATT
GTTGCCGGGAAGCTAGAGTAAGTAGTTCGCCAGTTAATAGTTTGCGCAACGTTGTTGCCATTGCTACAGG
CATCGTGGTGTCACGCTCGTCGTTTGGTATGGCTTCATTCAGCTCCGGTTCCCAACGATCAAGGCGAGTT
ACATGATCCCCCATGTTGTGCAAAAAAGCGGTTAGCTCCTTCGGTCCTCCGATCGTTGTCAGAAGTAAGT
TGGCCGCAGTGTTATCACTCATGGTTATGGCAGCACTGCATAATTCTCTTACTGTCATGCCATCCGTAAG
ATGCTTTTCTGTGACTGGTGAGTACTCAACCAAGTCATTCTGAGAATAGTGTATGCGGCGACCGAGTTGC
TCTTGCCCGGCGTCAATACGGGATAATACCGCGCCACATAGCAGAACTTTAAAAGTGCTCATCATTGGAA
AACGTTCTTCGGGGCGAAAACTCTCAAGGATCTTACCGCTGTTGAGATCCAGTTCGATGTAACCCACTCG
TGCACCCAACTGATCTTCAGCATCTTTTACTTTCACCAGCGTTTCTGGGTGAGCAAAAACAGGAAGGCAA
AATGCCGCAAAAAAGGGAATAAGGGCGACACGGAAATGTTGAATACTCATACTCTTCCTTTTTCAATATT
ATTGAAGCATTTATCAGGGTTATTGTCTCATGAGCGGATACATATTTGAATGTATTTAGAAAAATAAACA
AATAGGGGTTCCGCGCACATTTCCCCGAAAAGTGCCACCTGACGTCTAAGAAACCATTATTATCATGACA
TTAACCTATAAAAATAGGCGTATCACGAGGCCCTTTCGTC
