>Addgene plasmid #26847 | pXP522 | addgene partial sequence | sequence record 33080 | 26847 with CYC1-terF (GGACGCTCGAAGGCTTTAAT)
CTAGAGGATCCCCGGGATAACTTCGTATAGCATACATTATACGAAGTTATTAACCATTATTTTTTTCCTC
AACATAACGAGAACACACAGGGGCGCTATCGCACAGAATCAAATTCGATGACTGGAAATTTTTTGTTAAT
TTCAGAGGTCGCCTGACGCATATACCTTTTTCAACTGAAAAATTGGGAGAAAAAGGAAAGGTGAGAGCGC
CGGAACCGGCTTTTCATATAGAATAGAGAAGCGTTCATGACTAAATGCTTGCATCACAATACTTGAAGTT
GACAATATTATTTAAGGACCTATTGTTTTTCCAATAGGTGGTTAGCAATCGTCTTACTTTCTAACTTTTC
TTACCTTTTACATTTCAGCAATATATATATATATTTCAAGGATATACCATTCTAATGTCTGCCCCTAAGA
AGATCGTCGTTTTGCCAGGTGACCACGTTGGTCAAGAAATCACAGCCGAAGCCATTAAGGTTCTTAAAGC
TATTTCTGATGTTCGTTCCAATGTCAAGTTCGATTTCGAAAATCATTTAATTGGTGGTGCTGCTATCGAA
GCTACAGGTGTCCCACTTCCAGATGAGGCGCTGGAAGCCTCCAAGAAGGCTGATGCCGTTTTGTTAGGTG
CTGTGGGTGGTCCTAAATGGGGTACAGGTAGTGTTAGACCTGAACAAGGTTTACTAAAAATCCGTAAAGA
ACTTCAATTGTACGCCAACTTAAGACCATGTAACTTTGCATCCGACTCTCTTTTAGACTTATCTCCAATC
AAGCCACAATTTGCTAAAGGTACTGACTTCGTTGTTGTCAGAGAATTAGTGGGAGGTATTTACTTTGGTA
AGAGAAAGGAAGATGATGGTGATGGTGTCGCTTGGGATAGTGAACAATACACCGTTCCAGAAGTGCAAAG
AATCACAAGAATGGCGCTTCTGGCTCAC
