>Addgene plasmid #26847 | pXP522 | addgene partial sequence | sequence record 33081 | 26847 with M13rev
TATATAAATTAAAAATAGAAAGTAAAAAAAGAAATTAAAGAAAAAATAGTTTTTGTTTTCCGAAGATGTA
AAAGACTCTAGGGGGATCGCCAACAAATACTACCTTTTATCTTGCTCTTCCTGCTCTCAGGTATTAATGC
CGAATTGTTTCATCTTGTCTGTGTAGAAGACCACACACGAAAATCCTGTGATTTTACATTTTACTTATCG
TTAATCGAATGTATATCTATTTAATCTGCTTTTCTTGTCTAATAAATATATATGTAAAGTACGCTTTTTG
TTGAAATTTTTTAAACCTTTGTTTATTTTTTTTTCTTCATTCCGTAACTCTTCTACCTTCTTTATTTACT
TTCTAAAATCCAAATACAAAACATAAAAATAAATAAACACAGAGTAAATTCCCAAATTATTCCATCATTA
AAAGATACGAGGCGCGTGTAAGTTACGAATTCGAGCTCGGTACCCGGGATAACTTCGTATAATGTATGCT
ATACGAAGTTATGGTACCGGCGGCCGCCCCCGGGATAACTTCGTATAATGTATGCTATACGAAGTTATGG
ATTTTCTTAACTTCTTCGGCGACAGCATCACCGACTTCGGTGGTACTGTTGGAACCACCTAAATCACCAG
TTCTGATACCTGCA
